Addgene plasmid #160388: pGAL-PDE1
Purpose: Overxpression of PDE1 in yeast
Depositing lab: John McCusker. Depositing organization: Duke University.
Backbone
  Vector backbone: pLND46
  Backbone manufacturer: Genetics. 2009 Sep; 183(1): 365–383.
  Backbone size w/o insert (bp): 3825
  Total vector size (bp): 6759
  Vector type: Yeast Expression
  Selectable markers: Nourseothricin
Growth in bacteria
  Bacterial resistance: Ampicillin, 100 μg/mL
  Growth temperature: 37°C
  Growth strain: DH5alpha
  Copy number: High Copy
Gene/Insert
  Gene/Insert name: PDE1 (alt name: YGL248W)
  Species: S. cerevisiae (budding yeast)
  Insert size (bp): 3110
  Promoter: GAL
  Cloning method: Restriction Enzyme; 5′ cloning site SalI (destroyed during cloning); 3′ cloning site SpeI (destroyed during cloning)
  Sequencing primers: 5′ NA; 3′ NA
Terms and licenses: Academic/Nonprofit Terms; Industry Terms: Not Available to Industry
Depositor comments: Please note plasmid contains the following mutations T114A, K153E, I201T and N306S in PDE1. Depositor confirms plasmid is functional.
How to cite: pGAL-PDE1 was a gift from John McCusker (Addgene plasmid # 160388 ; http://n2t.net/addgene:160388 ; RRID:Addgene_160388)
