[The description below was written by a language model from this plasmid's Addgene catalogue record and pLannotate feature annotations shown in this document.]
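Description:
pGAL-PDE1 is a yeast–E. coli shuttle plasmid built on the pLND46 backbone for galactose-inducible overexpression of the Saccharomyces cerevisiae gene PDE1 (YGL248W), which encodes a cAMP phosphodiesterase that, together with the high-affinity enzyme Pde2, controls cellular cAMP levels. In the sequenced record, the PDE1 open reading frame sits directly downstream of the Gal4-regulated GAL1 promoter and is followed by the CYC1 transcription terminator, so expression can be induced by galactose. The depositor notes that the PDE1 coding sequence carries four amino-acid substitutions (T114A, K153E, I201T and N306S) but confirms that the plasmid is functional. The catalogue lists an insert of about 3.1 kb, considerably larger than the roughly 1.1 kb annotated coding region; the record does not explain this difference. The insert was cloned using SalI and SpeI sites that were destroyed in the process.

In yeast the plasmid is maintained as a low-copy centromeric episome through a CEN6/ARS element. It is selected with nourseothricin via a nat cassette in which the Streptomyces noursei acetyltransferase gene is flanked by the Ashbya gossypii TEF promoter and terminator. This dominant drug marker allows use in prototrophic or otherwise unmarked strains, without any auxotrophic requirement. In E. coli it replicates from a high-copy ColE1/pUC-type origin under ampicillin selection (β-lactamase). Remnants of the cloning-vector lineage are also present, including an f1 origin, lacZα and lac regulatory fragments, and T7 and T3 promoters flanking the expression cassette. The stated purpose is overexpression of PDE1 in yeast.
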