Features (pLannotate 1.2.2; 21 found; start..end, strand, type, name):
      1..442     +  promoter       GAL1 promoter: S. cerevisiae GAL1; inducible promoter, regulated by Gal4
    469..1575    +  CDS            PDE1: PDE1_YEAST - Experimental evidence at protein level: Swiss-Prot protein existence level 1. Controls the level of cAMP in yeast cells, together with the high-affinity cAMP phosphodiesterase (PDE2). From Saccharomyces cerevisiae (strain ATCC 204508 / S288c) (Baker's yeast).
   1591..1838    +  terminator     CYC1 terminator: S. cerevisiae CYC1; transcription terminator for CYC1
   1857..1875    -  promoter       T7 promoter: promoter for bacteriophage T7 RNA polymerase
   1883..2038    +  CDS            lacZα (fragment): LacZα fragment of β-galactosidase; lacZ fragment
   2042..2470    +  rep_origin     f1 ori (sequence partly withheld): f1 bacteriophage origin of replication; arrow indicates direction of (+) strand synthesis
   2498..2549    -  misc_feature   bom (fragment): basis of mobility region from pBR322
   2614..2957    +  promoter       TEF promoter: Ashbya gossypii TEF promoter
   2964..3528    +  CDS            NrsR (fragment): nourseothricin acetyltransferase; Streptomyces noursei nat1; confers resistance to nourseothricin
   3536..3733    +  terminator     TEF terminator: Ashbya gossypii TEF terminator
   3796..3845    -  misc_feature   bom (fragment): basis of mobility region from pBR322
   3947..3982    -  CDS            rop (fragment): Rop protein, which maintains plasmids at low copy number; rop
   4050..4553    -  misc_feature   CEN/ARS: S. cerevisiae CEN6 centromere fused to an autonomously replicating sequence
   4590..4694    +  promoter       AmpR promoter: bla
   4695..5555    +  CDS            AmpR: β-lactamase; bla; confers resistance to ampicillin, carbenicillin, and related antibiotics
   5726..6314    +  rep_origin     ori: high-copy-number ColE1/pMB1/pBR322/pUC origin of replication
   6497..6589    +  CDS            lacI (fragment): lac repressor; lacI; The lac repressor binds to the lac operator to inhibit transcription in E. coli. This inhibition can be relieved by adding lactose or isopropyl-β-D-thiogalactopyranoside (IPTG).
   6602..6623    +  protein_bind   CAP binding site: CAP binding activates transcription in the presence of cAMP. E. coli catabolite activator protein
   6638..6668    +  promoter       lac promoter: promoter for the E. coli lac operon
   6676..6692    +  protein_bind   lac operator: The lac repressor binds to the lac operator to inhibit transcription in E. coli. This inhibition can be relieved by adding lactose or isopropyl-β-D-thiogalactopyranoside (IPTG). lac repressor encoded by lacI
   6737..6755    +  promoter       T3 promoter: promoter for bacteriophage T3 RNA polymerase
>Addgene plasmid #160388 | pGAL-PDE1 | addgene full sequence | sequence record 314523 | Addgene NGS Result
CGGATTAGAAGCCGCCGAGCGGGTGACAGCCCTCCGAAGGAAGACTCTCCTCCGTGCGTCCTCGTCTTCA
CCGGTCGCGTTCCTGAAACGCAGATGTGCCTCGCGCCGCACTGCTCCGAACAATAAAGATTCTACAATAC
TAGCTTTTATGGTTATGAAGAGGAAAAATTGGCAGTAACCTGGCCCCACAAACCTTCAAATGAACGAATC
AAATTAACAACCATAGGATGATAATGCGATTAGTTTTTTAGCCTTATTTCTGGGGTAATTAATCAGCGAA
GCGATGATTTTTGATCTATTAACAGATATATAAATGCAAAAACTGCATAACCACTTTAACTAATACTTTC
AACATTTTCGGTTTGTATTACTTCTTATTCAAATGTAATAAAAGTATCAACAAAAAATTGTTAATATACC
TCTATACTTTAACGTCAAGGAGAAAAAACCCCGGATTCTAGAACTAGCATGGTTGTATTCGAAATAACTA
TACTTGGGGCCAATGGAGGACCCACCGAATACGGAACACAGTGTTTTATACTTAAGCCTGCTAGAACAGA
GGATCCAGAATTAATAGCTGTAGACGGTGGTGCAGGAATGTACCAGCTACGGGAGATGTTGGTCCAAGGG
CGAAATGAAAATGAAGGTGATGATGAGCTTGTTCCAAGCTTTTATGAACATGATCGAGAGCCAATAGAGT
TTTTTATTGATTCCAAACTGAACATACAAAAGGGATTATCCAAGTCCTTGCTACAATCATTAAAGAGGCA
GGGAGAGCATTTTGAAAGCGCCAATACAATGAAGAAAGCTTACGAGGTTTTCCAAGGAATTACCGACTAC
TACATTACCCATCCCCATCTGGACCATATTAGTGGGCTGGTAGTAAACTCCCCCTCAATATATGAGCAGG
AAAACAGTAAAAAGGAAACTATTTGGGGATTACCGCATACTATTGACGTTTTGCAAAAGCATGTCTTTAA
TGACTTAATATGGCCAGATTTAACGGCAGAACGTTCAAGAAAATTGAAGCTAAAATGCTTGAATCCGAAG
GAAGTTCAAAAGTGCACTACCTTTCCTTGGGATGTAATACCGTTCAAAGTTCATCATGGGATAGGCGTCA
AGACTGGCGCGCCGGTATACAGCACCTTCTATATCTTCAGAGACAGGAAAAGCAAAGACTGTATAATAGT
TTGCGGAGATGTTGAGCAGGACCGCAGAGAATCTGAAGAATCTCTACTTGAAGAATTTTGGTCTTACGTT
GCTGAAAATATACCGCTTGTGCATCTCAAGGGTATATTAGTCGAATGTTCATGCCCATTATCTTCCAAGC
CCGAGCAATTGTATGGTCATCTATCTCCAATATATTTAATCAACGAATTATCCAGTTTGAACACTTTATA
CAACAGTAGTAAGGGATTAAGCGGTTTGAATGTTATCGTTACTCACGTTAAGTCAACACCTGCTAAAAGA
GACCCAAGACTAACCATACTCGAAGAGTTACGATTTTTAGCTGAGGAGAGGAACTTAGGAGACTTGAGAA
TATCTATTGCGCTAGAAGGCCACACTTTGTTTCTATAACTCGACCTCGAGTCATGTAATTAGTTATGTCA
CGCTTACATTCACGCCCTCCCCCCACATCCGCTCTAACCGAAAAGGAAGGAGTTAGACAACCTGAAGTCT
AGGTCCCTATTTATTTTTTTATAGTTATGTTAGTATTAAGAACGTTATTTATATTTCAAATTTTTCTTTT
TTTTCTGTACAGACGCGTGTACGCATGTAACATTATACTGAAAACCTTGCTTGAGAAGGTTTTGGGACGC
TCGAAGGCTTTAATTTGCGGCCGGTACCCAATTCGCCCTATAGTGAGTCGTATTACGCGCGCTCACTGGC
CGTCGTTTTACAACGTCGTGACTGGGAAAACCCTGGCGTTACCCAACTTAATCGCCTTGCAGCACATCCC
CCTTTCGCCAGCTGGCGTAATAGCGAAGAGGCCCGCACCGATCGCCCTTCCCAACAGTTGCGCAGCCTGA
ATGGCGAATGG
[124 nt withheld, positions 2042-2165]
C
[91 nt withheld, positions 2167-2257]
A
[49 nt withheld, positions 2259-2307]
CCTTTGACGTTGGAGTCCACGTTCTTT
[37 nt withheld, positions 2335-2371]
ACCCTATCTCGGTCTATTCTTTTGATTTATAAGGGATTTTGCCGATTTCGGCCTATTGGTTAAAAAATGA
GCTGATTTAACAAAAATTTAACGCGAATTTTAACAAAATATTAACGCTTACAATTTCCTGATGCGGTATT
TTCTCCTTACGCATCTGTGCGGTATTTCACACCGCATAGGGTTAATTAAGGCGCGCCAGATCTGTTTAGC
TTGCCTCGTCCCCGCCGGGTCACCCGGCCAGCGACATGGAGGCCCAGAATACCCTCCTTGACAGTCTTGA
CGTGCGCAGCTCAGGGGCATGATGTGACTGTCGCCCGTACATTTAGCCCATACATCCCCATGTATAATCA
TTTGCATCCATACATTTTGATGGCCGCACGGCGCGAAGCAAAAATTACGGCTCCTCGCTGCAGACCTGCG
AGCAGGGAAACGCTCCCCTCACAGACGCGTTGAATTGTCCCCACGCCGCGCCCCTGTAGAGAAATATAAA
AGGTTAGGATTTGCCACTGAGGTTCTTCTTTCATATACTTCCTTTTAAAATCTTGCTAGGATACAGTTCT
CACATCACATCCGAACATAAACAACCATGGGTACCACTCTTGACGACACGGCTTACCGGTACCGCACCAG
TGTCCCGGGGGACGCCGAGGCCATCGAGGCACTGGATGGGTCCTTCACCACCGACACCGTCTTCCGCGTC
ACCGCCACCGGGGACGGCTTCACCCTGCGGGAGGTGCCGGTGGACCCGCCCCTGACCAAGGTGTTCCCCG
ACGACGAATCGGACGACGAATCGGACGACGGGGAGGACGGCGACCCGGACTCCCGGACGTTCGTCGCGTA
CGGGGACGACGGCGACCTGGCGGGCTTCGTGGTCGTCTCGTACTCCGGCTGGAACCGCCGGCTGACCGTC
GAGGACATCGAGGTCGCCCCGGAGCACCGGGGGCACGGGGTCGGGCGCGCGTTGATGGGGCTCGCGACGG
AGTTCGCCCGCGAGCGGGGCGCCGGGCACCTCTGGCTGGAGGTCACCAACGTCAACGCACCGGCGATCCA
CGCGTACCGGCGGATGGGGTTCACCCTCTGCGGCCTGGACACCGCCCTGTACGACGGCACCGCCTCGGAC
GGCGAGCAGGCGCTCTACATGAGCATGCCCTGCCCCTAATCAGTACTGACAATAAAAAGATTCTTGTTTT
CAAGAACTTGTCATTTGTATAGTTTTTTTATATTGTAGTTGTTCTATTTTAATCAAATGTTAGCGTGATT
TATATTTTTTTTCGCCTCGACATCATCTGCCCAGATGCGAAGTTAAGTGCGCAGAAAGTAATATCATGCG
TCAATCGTATGTGAATGCTGGTCGCTATACTGCTGTCGATTCGATACTAACGCCGCCATCCAGTGTCGAA
AACGAGCTCGAATTCATCGATGATTATGGTGCACTCTCAGTACAATCTGCTCTGATGCCGCATAGTTAAG
CCAGCCCCGACACCCGCCAACACCCGCTGACGCGCCCTGACGGGCTTGTCTGCTCCCGGCATCCGCTTAC
AGACAAGCTGTGACCGTCTCCGGGAGCTGCATGTGTCAGAGGTTTTCACCGTCATCACCGAAACGCGCGA
GACGAAAGGGCCTCGTGATACGCCTATTTTTATAGGTTAATGTCATGATAATAATGGTTTCTTAGACGGA
TCGCTTGCCTGTAACTTACACGCGCCTCGTATCTTTTAATGATGGAATAATTTGGGAATTTACTCTGTGT
TTATTTATTTTTATGTTTTGTATTTGGATTTTAGAAAGTAAATAAAGAAGGTAGAAGAGTTACGGAATGA
AGAAAAAAAAATAAACAAAGGTTTAAAAAATTTCAACAAAAAGCGTACTTTACATATATATTTATTAGAC
AAGAAAAGCAGATTAAATAGATATACATTCGATTAACGATAAGTAAAATGTAAAATCACAGGATTTTCGT
GTGTGGTCTTCTACACAGACAAGATGAAACAATTCGGCATTAATACCTGAGAGCAGGAAGAGCAAGATAA
AAGGTAGTATTTGTTGGCGATCCCCCTAGAGTCTTTTACATCTTCGGAAAACAAAAACTATTTTTTCTTT
AATTTCTTTTTTTACTTTCTATTTTTAATTTATATATTTATATTAAAAAATTTAAATTATAATTATTTTT
ATAGCACGTGATGAAAAGGACCCAGGTGGCACTTTTCGGGGAAATGTGCGCGGAACCCCTATTTGTTTAT
TTTTCTAAATACATTCAAATATGTATCCGCTCATGAGACAATAACCCTGATAAATGCTTCAATAATATTG
AAAAAGGAAGAGTATGAGTATTCAACATTTCCGTGTCGCCCTTATTCCCTTTTTTGCGGCATTTTGCCTT
CCTGTTTTTGCTCACCCAGAAACGCTGGTGAAAGTAAAAGATGCTGAAGATCAGTTGGGTGCACGAGTGG
GTTACATCGAACTGGATCTCAACAGCGGTAAGATCCTTGAGAGTTTTCGCCCCGAAGAACGTTTTCCAAT
GATGAGCACTTTTAAAGTTCTGCTATGTGGCGCGGTATTATCCCGTATTGACGCCGGGCAAGAGCAACTC
GGTCGCCGCATACACTATTCTCAGAATGACTTGGTTGAGTACTCACCAGTCACAGAAAAGCATCTTACGG
ATGGCATGACAGTAAGAGAATTATGCAGTGCTGCCATAACCATGAGTGATAACACTGCGGCCAACTTACT
TCTGACAACGATCGGAGGACCGAAGGAGCTAACCGCTTTTTTGCACAACATGGGGGATCATGTAACTCGC
CTTGATCGTTGGGAACCGGAGCTGAATGAAGCCATACCAAACGACGAGCGTGACACCACGATGCCTGTAG
CAATGGCAACAACGTTGCGCAAACTATTAACTGGCGAACTACTTACTCTAGCTTCCCGGCAACAATTAAT
AGACTGGATGGAGGCGGATAAAGTTGCAGGACCACTTCTGCGCTCGGCCCTTCCGGCTGGCTGGTTTATT
GCTGATAAATCTGGAGCCGGTGAGCGTGGGTCTCGCGGTATCATTGCAGCACTGGGGCCAGATGGTAAGC
CCTCCCGTATCGTAGTTATCTACACGACGGGGAGTCAGGCAACTATGGATGAACGAAATAGACAGATCGC
TGAGATAGGTGCCTCACTGATTAAGCATTGGTAACTGTCAGACCAAGTTTACTCATATATACTTTAGATT
GATTTAAAACTTCATTTTTAATTTAAAAGGATCTAGGTGAAGATCCTTTTTGATAATCTCATGACCAAAA
TCCCTTAACGTGAGTTTTCGTTCCACTGAGCGTCAGACCCCGTAGAAAAGATCAAAGGATCTTCTTGAGA
TCCTTTTTTTCTGCGCGTAATCTGCTGCTTGCAAACAAAAAAACCACCGCTACCAGCGGTGGTTTGTTTG
CCGGATCAAGAGCTACCAACTCTTTTTCCGAAGGTAACTGGCTTCAGCAGAGCGCAGATACCAAATACTG
TTCTTCTAGTGTAGCCGTAGTTAGGCCACCACTTCAAGAACTCTGTAGCACCGCCTACATACCTCGCTCT
GCTAATCCTGTTACCAGTGGCTGCTGCCAGTGGCGATAAGTCGTGTCTTACCGGGTTGGACTCAAGACGA
TAGTTACCGGATAAGGCGCAGCGGTCGGGCTGAACGGGGGGTTCGTGCACACAGCCCAGCTTGGAGCGAA
CGACCTACACCGAACTGAGATACCTACAGCGTGAGCTATGAGAAAGCGCCACGCTTCCCGAAGGGAGAAA
GGCGGACAGGTATCCGGTAAGCGGCAGGGTCGGAACAGGAGAGCGCACGAGGGAGCTTCCAGGGGGAAAC
GCCTGGTATCTTTATAGTCCTGTCGGGTTTCGCCACCTCTGACTTGAGCGTCGATTTTTGTGATGCTCGT
CAGGGGGGCGGAGCCTATGGAAAAACGCCAGCAACGCGGCCTTTTTACGGTTCCTGGCCTTTTGCTGGCC
TTTTGCTCACATGTTCTTTCCTGCGTTATCCCCTGATTCTGTGGATAACCGTATTACCGCCTTTGAGTGA
GCTGATACCGCTCGCCGCAGCCGAACGACCGAGCGCAGCGAGTCAGTGAGCGAGGAAGCGGAAGAGCGCC
CAATACGCAAACCGCCTCTCCCCGCGCGTTGGCCGATTCATTAATGCAGCTGGCACGACAGGTTTCCCGA
CTGGAAAGCGGGCAGTGAGCGCAACGCAATTAATGTGAGTTAGCTCACTCATTAGGCACCCCAGGCTTTA
CACTTTATGCTTCCGGCTCGTATGTTGTGTGGAATTGTGAGCGGATAACAATTTCACACAGGAAACAGCT
ATGACCATGATTACGCCAAGCGCGCAATTAACCCTCACTAAAGGGAACAAAAGCTGGAGCTCTAGTA
